>Addgene plasmid #199563 | pPIPL12-FnCas12a | addgene full sequence | sequence record 395378 | Addgene NGS Result
TGAACAAAAATATAAAATATTCTCAAAACTTTTTAACGAGTGAAAAAGTACTCAACCAAATAATAAAACA
ATTGAATTTAAAAGAAACCGATACCGTTTACGAAATTGGAACAGGTAAAGGGCATTTAACGACGAAACTG
GCTAAAATAAGTAAACAGGTAACGTCTATTGAATTAGACAGTCATCTATTCAACTTATCGTCAGAAAAAT
TAAAACTGAATACTCGTGTCACTTTAATTCACCAAGATATTCTACAGTTTCAATTCCCTAACAAACAGAG
GTATAAAATTGTTGGGAGTATTCCTTACCATTTAAGCACACAAATTATTAAAAAAGTGGTTTTTGAAAGC
CATGCGTCTGACATCTATCTGATTGTTGAAGAAGGATTCTACAAGCGTACCTTGGATATTCACCGAACAC
TAGGGTTGCTCTTGCACACTCAAGTCTCGATTCAGCAATTGCTTAAGCTGCCAGCGGAATGCTTTCATCC
TAAACCAAAAGTAAACAGTGTCTTAATAAAACTTACCCGCCATACCACAGATGTTCCAGATAAATATTGG
AAGCTATATACGTACTTTGTTTCAAAATGGGTCAATCGAGAATATCGTCAACTGTTTACTAAAAATCAGT
TTCATCAAGCAATGAAACACGCCAAAGTAAACAATTTAAGTACCGTTACTTATGAGCAAGTATTGTCTAT
TTTTAATAGTTATCTATTATTTAACGGGAGGAAATAATTCTATGAGTCGCTTTTGTAAATTTGGAAAGTT
ACACGTTACTAAAGGGAATGTGTTAAACAAGATGATCTTCTTGAGATCGTTTTGGTCTGCGCGTAATCTC
TTGCTCTGAAAACGAAAAAACCGCCTTGCAGGGCGGTTTTTCGAAGGTTCTCTGAGCTACCAACTCTTTG
AACCGAGGTAACTGGCTTGGAGGAGCGCAGTCACCAAAACTTGTCCTTTCAGTTTAGCCTTAACCGGCGC
ATGACTTCAAGACTAACTCCTCTAAATCAATTACCAGTGGCTGCTGCCAGTGGTGCTTTTGCATGTCTTT
CCGGGTTGGACTCAAGACGATAGTTACCGGATAAGGCGCAGCGGTCGGACTGAACGGGGGGTTCGTGCAT
ACAGTCCAGCTTGGAGCGAACTGCCTACCCGGAACTGAGTGTCAGGCGTGGAATGAGACAAACGCGGCCA
TAACAGCGGAATGACACCGGTAAACCGAAAGGCAGGAACAGGAGAGCGCACGAGGGAGCCGCCAGGGGGA
AACGCCTGGTATCTTTATAGTCCTGTCGGGTTTCGCCACCACTGATTTGAGCGTCAGATTTCGTGATGCT
TGTCAGGGGGGCGGAGCCTATGGAAAAACGGCTTTGCCGCGGCCCTCTCACTTCCCTGTTAAGTATCTTC
CTGGCATCTTCCAGGAAATCTCCGCCCCGTTCGTAAGCCATTTCCGCTCGCCGCAGTCGAACGACCGAGC
GTAGCGAGTGGGCCCCCTGCTTCGGGGTCATTATAGCGATTTTTTCGGTATATCCATCCTTTTTCGCACG
ATATACAGGATTTTGCCAAAGGGTTCGTGTAGACTTTCCTTGGTGTATCCAACGGCGTCAGCCGGGCAGG
ATAGGTGAAGTAGGCCCACCCGCGAGCGGGTGTTCCTTCTTCACTGTCCCTTATTCGCACCTGGCGGTGC
TCAACGGGAATCCTGCTCTGCGAGGCTGGCCGGCTACCGCCGGCGTAACAGATGAGGGCAAGCGGATGGC
TGATGAAACCAAGCCAACCAGGAAGGGCAGCCCACCTATCAAGGTGTACTGCCTTCCAGACGAACGAAGA
GCGATTGAGGAAAAGGCGGCGGCGGCCGGCATGAGCCTGTCGGCCTACCTGCTGGCCGTCGGCCAGGGCT
ACAAAATCACGGGCGTCGTGGACTATGAGCACGTCCGCGAGCTGGCCCGCATCAATGGCGACCTGGGCCG
CCTGGGCGGCCTGCTGAAACTCTGGCTCACCGACGACCCGCGCACGGCGCGGTTCGGTGATGCCACGATC
CTCGCCCTGCTGGCGAAGATCGAAGAGAAGCAGGACGAGCTTGGCAAGGTCATGATGGGCGTGGTCCGCC
CGAGGGCAGAGCCATGACTTTTTTAGCCGCTAAAACGGCCGGGGGGTGCGCGTGATTGCCAAGCACGTCC
CCATGCGCTCCATCAAGAAGAGCGACTTCGCGGAGCTGGTGAAGTACATCACCGACGAGCAAGGCAAGAC
CGATCGGGCCCCCTGCAGGATAATCAATCGTCCCTTCGTGTAAACGAAGGGGCGTTTTTTATTTCAGGAA
ACAGCTATGACCGCGGCCGCTGTATCCATTAAGACCCACTTTCACATTTAAGTTGTTTTTCTAATCCGCA
AATTATTAATTCAAGACCGAATAAAAATGCTGGCTCTGCACCTTGGTGATCAAATAATTCTATAGCTTGC
CTTAATAATGGTGGCATACTATCAGTAGTAGGTGTTTCCCTTTCTTCTTTAGCAACTTGATGCTCTTGAT
CTTCCAATACGCAACCTAAAGTAAAATGCCCCACAGCGCTTAATGCATATAATGCATTCTCTAGTGAAAA
ACCTTGTTGGCATAAAAAGGCTAATTGATTTTCTAAAGTTTCATACTGTTTTTCTGTAGGTCTTGTACCT
AAATGTACTTTTGCTCCATCCCTATGACTAAGTAAAGCACATCTAAAACTTTTAGCGTTATTTCTTAAAA
AATCTTGCCAGCTTTCCCCTTCTAAAGGGCAAAAGTGAGTATGATGTCTATCTAACATCTCAATAGCTAA
GGCATCCAATAAAGCTCTCTTATTTTTTACATGCCAATACAATGTAGGCTGCTCTACACCCAACTTCTGA
GCTAATTTTCTGGTTGTTAAACCTTCTATTCCTACCTCATTAAGTAACTCTAATGCTGAGTTAATTACTT
TACTTTTATCTAATCTTGACATTCTAACTAACCTCCTAAATTTTGATACGGGGTAACAGATAAACCATTT
CAATCTATTTCATAAGTTCCATAGTTTATCCCTAATTTATACGTTTTCTCTAACAACTTAATTTTAACTT
TAAAAAATAAATTTGTCAAAAATTATAAGTATTGAGCTTCTATCATTGATAGGTTATAATGAACATCGTA
TAAAGTTGTGTAATTTTTAAGGAGGTGTGTTACATATGTCAATTTATCAAGAATTTGTTAATAAATATAG
TTTAAGTAAAACTCTAAGATTTGAGTTAATCCCACAGGGTAAAACACTTGAAAACATAAAAGCAAGAGGT
TTGATTTTAGATGATGAGAAAAGAGCTAAAGACTACAAAAAGGCTAAACAAATAATTGATAAATATCATC
AGTTTTTTATAGAGGAGATATTAAGTTCGGTTTGTATTAGCGAAGATTTATTACAAAACTATTCTGATGT
TTATTTTAAACTTAAAAAGAGTGATGATGATAATCTACAAAAAGATTTTAAAAGTGCAAAAGATACGATA
AAGAAACAAATATCTGAATATATAAAGGACTCAGAGAAATTTAAGAATTTGTTTAATCAAAACCTTATCG
ATGCTAAAAAAGGGCAAGAGTCAGATTTAATTCTATGGCTAAAGCAATCTAAGGATAATGGTATAGAACT
ATTTAAAGCCAATAGTGATATCACAGATATAGATGAGGCGTTAGAAATAATCAAATCTTTTAAAGGTTGG
ACAACTTATTTTAAGGGTTTTCATGAAAATAGAAAAAATGTTTATAGTAGCAATGATATTCCTACATCTA
TTATTTATAGGATAGTAGATGATAATTTGCCTAAATTTCTAGAAAATAAAGCTAAGTATGAGAGTTTAAA
AGACAAAGCTCCAGAAGCTATAAACTATGAACAAATTAAAAAAGATTTGGCAGAAGAGCTAACCTTTGAT
ATTGACTACAAAACATCTGAAGTTAATCAAAGAGTTTTTTCACTTGATGAAGTTTTTGAGATAGCAAACT
TTAATAATTATCTAAATCAAAGTGGTATTACTAAATTTAATACTATTATTGGTGGTAAATTTGTAAATGG
TGAAAATACAAAGAGAAAAGGTATAAATGAATATATAAATCTATACTCACAGCAAATAAATGATAAAACA
CTCAAAAAATATAAAATGAGTGTTTTATTTAAGCAAATTTTAAGTGATACAGAATCTAAATCTTTTGTAA
TTGATAAGTTAGAAGATGATAGTGATGTAGTTACAACGATGCAAAGTTTTTATGAGCAAATAGCAGCTTT
TAAAACAGTAGAAGAAAAATCTATTAAAGAAACACTATCTTTATTATTTGATGATTTAAAAGCTCAAAAA
CTTGATTTGAGTAAAATTTATTTTAAAAATGATAAATCTCTTACTGATCTATCACAACAAGTTTTTGATG
ATTATAGTGTTATTGGTACAGCGGTACTAGAATATATAACTCAACAAATAGCACCTAAAAATCTTGATAA
CCCTAGTAAGAAAGAGCAAGAATTAATAGCCAAAAAAACTGAAAAAGCAAAATACTTATCTCTAGAAACT
ATAAAGCTTGCCTTAGAAGAATTTAATAAGCATAGAGATATAGATAAACAGTGTAGGTTTGAAGAAATAC
TTGCAAACTTTGCGGCTATTCCGATGATATTTGATGAAATAGCTCAAAACAAAGACAATTTGGCACAGAT
ATCTATCAAATATCAAAATCAAGGTAAAAAAGACCTACTTCAAGCTAGTGCGGAAGATGATGTTAAAGCT
ATCAAGGATCTTTTAGATCAAACTAATAATCTCTTACATAAACTAAAAATATTTCATATTAGTCAGTCAG
AAGATAAGGCAAATATTTTAGACAAGGATGAGCATTTTTATCTAGTATTTGAGGAGTGCTACTTTGAGCT
AGCGAATATAGTGCCTCTTTATAACAAAATTAGAAACTATATAACTCAAAAGCCATATAGTGATGAGAAA
TTTAAGCTCAATTTTGAGAACTCGACTTTGGCTAATGGTTGGGATAAAAATAAAGAGCCTGACAATACGG
CAATTTTATTTATCAAAGATGATAAATATTATCTGGGTGTGATGAATAAGAAAAATAACAAAATATTTGA
TGATAAAGCTATCAAAGAAAATAAAGGCGAGGGTTATAAAAAAATTGTTTATAAACTTTTACCTGGCGCA
AATAAAATGTTACCTAAGGTTTTCTTTTCTGCTAAATCTATAAAATTTTATAATCCTAGTGAAGATATAC
TTAGAATAAGAAATCATTCCACACATACAAAAAATGGTAGTCCTCAAAAAGGATATGAAAAATTTGAGTT
TAATATTGAAGATTGCCGAAAATTTATAGATTTTTATAAACAGTCTATAAGTAAGCATCCGGAGTGGAAA
GATTTTGGATTTAGATTTTCTGATACTCAAAGATATAATTCTATAGATGAATTTTATAGAGAAGTTGAAA
ATCAAGGCTACAAACTAACTTTTGAAAATATATCAGAGAGCTATATTGATAGCGTAGTTAATCAGGGTAA
ATTGTACCTATTCCAAATCTATAATAAAGATTTTTCAGCTTATAGCAAAGGGCGACCAAATCTACATACT
TTATATTGGAAAGCGCTGTTTGATGAGAGAAATCTTCAAGATGTGGTTTATAAGCTAAATGGTGAGGCAG
AGCTTTTTTATCGTAAACAATCAATACCTAAAAAAATCACTCACCCAGCTAAAGAGGCAATAGCTAATAA
AAACAAAGATAATCCTAAAAAAGAGAGTGTTTTTGAATATGATTTAATCAAAGATAAACGCTTTACTGAA
GATAAGTTTTTCTTTCACTGTCCTATTACAATCAATTTTAAATCTAGTGGAGCTAATAAGTTTAATGATG
AAATCAATTTATTGCTAAAAGAAAAAGCAAATGATGTTCATATATTAAGTATAGATAGAGGTGAAAGACA
TTTAGCTTACTATACTTTGGTAGATGGTAAAGGCAATATCATCAAACAAGATACTTTCAACATCATTGGT
AATGATAGAATGAAAACAAACTACCATGATAAGCTTGCTGCAATAGAGAAAGATAGGGATTCAGCTAGGA
AAGACTGGAAAAAGATAAATAACATCAAAGAGATGAAAGAGGGCTATCTATCTCAGGTAGTTCATGAAAT
AGCTAAGCTAGTTATAGAGTATAATGCTATTGTGGTTTTTGAGGATTTAAATTTTGGATTTAAAAGAGGG
CGTTTCAAGGTAGAGAAGCAGGTCTATCAAAAGTTAGAAAAAATGCTAATTGAGAAACTAAACTATCTAG
TTTTCAAAGATAATGAGTTTGATAAAACTGGGGGAGTGCTTAGAGCTTATCAGCTAACAGCACCTTTTGA
GACTTTTAAAAAGATGGGTAAACAAACAGGTATTATCTACTATGTACCAGCTGGTTTTACTTCAAAAATT
TGTCCTGTAACTGGTTTTGTAAATCAGTTATATCCTAAGTATGAAAGTGTCAGCAAATCTCAAGAGTTCT
TTAGTAAGTTTGACAAGATTTGTTATAACCTTGATAAGGGCTATTTTGAGTTTAGTTTTGATTATAAAAA
CTTTGGTGACAAGGCTGCCAAAGGCAAGTGGACTATAGCTAGCTTTGGGAGTAGATTGATTAACTTTAGA
AATTCAGATAAAAATCATAATTGGGATACTCGAGAAGTTTATCCAACTAAAGAGTTGGAGAAATTGCTAA
AAGATTATTCTATCGAATATGGGCATGGCGAATGTATCAAAGCAGCTATTTGCGGTGAGAGCGACAAAAA
GTTTTTTGCTAAGCTAACTAGTGTCCTAAATACTATCTTACAAATGCGTAACTCAAAAACAGGTACTGAG
TTAGATTATCTAATTTCACCAGTAGCAGATGTAAATGGCAATTTCTTTGATTCGCGACAGGCGCCAAAAA
ATATGCCTCAAGATGCTGATGCCAATGGTGCTTATCATATTGGGCTAAAAGGTCTGATGCTACTAGGTAG
GATCAAAAATAATCAAGAGGGCAAAAAACTCAATTTGGTTATCAAAAATGAAGAGTATTTTGAGTTCGTG
CAGAATAGGAATAACTAAAGACATGCAAGCTTGGCACTGGCCGTCGTTTTACACTAGCATAAAAATAAGA
AGCCTGCATTTGCAGGCTTCTTATTTTTATGGCGCGCCGCCATTATTTTTTTGAACAATTGACAATTCAT
TTCTTATTTTTTATTAAGTGATAGTCAAAAGGCATAACAGTGCTGAATAGAAAGAAATTTACAGAAAAGA
AAATTATAGAATTTAGTATGATTAATTATACTCATTTATGAATGTTTAATTGAATACAAAAAAAAATACT
TGTTATGTATTCAATTACGGGTTAAAATATAGACAAGTTGAAAAATTTAATAAAAAAATAAGTCCTCAGC
TCTTATATATTAAGCTACCAACTTAGTATATAAGCCAAAACTTAAATGTGCTACCAACACATCAAGCCGT
TAGAGAACTCTATCTATAGCAATATTTCAAATGTACCGACATACAAGAGAAACATTAACTATATATATTC
AATTTATGAGATTATCTTAACAGATATAAATGTAAATTGCAATAAGTAAGATTTAGAAGTTTATAGCCTT
TGTGTATTGGAAGCAGTACGCAAAGGCTTTTTTATTTGATAAAAATTAGAAGTATATTTATTTTTTCATA
ATTAATTTATGAAAATGAAAGGGGGTGAGCAAAGTGACAGAGGAAAGCAGTATCTTATCAAATAACAAGG
TATTAGCAATATCATTATTGACTTTAGCAGTAAACATTATGACTTTTATAGTGCTTGTAGCTAAGTAGTA
CGAAAGGGGGAGCTTTAAAAAGCTCCTTGGAATACATAGAATTCATAAATTAATTTATGAAAAGAAGGGC
GTATATGAAAACTTGTAAAAATTGCAAAGAGTTTATTAAAGATACTGAAATATGCAAAATACATTCGTTG
ATGATTCATGATAAAACAGTAGCAACCTATTGCAGTAAATACAATGAGTCAAGATGTTTACATAAAGGGA
AAGTCCAATGTATTAATTGTTCAAAGATGAACCGATATGGATGGTGTGCCATAAAAATGAGATGTTTTAC
AGAGGAAGAACAGAAAAAAGAACGTACATGCATTAAATATTATGCAAGGAGCTTTAAAAAAGCTCATGTA
AAGAAGAGTAAAAAGAAAAAATAATTTATTTATTAATTTAATATTGAGAGTGCCGACACAGTATGCACTA
AAAAATATATCTGTGGTGTAGTGAGCCGATACAAAAGGATAGTCACTCGCATTTTCATAATACATCTTAT
GTTATGATTATGTGTCGGTGGGACTTCACGACGAAAACCCACAATAAAAAAAGAGTTCGGGGTAGGGTTA
AGCATAGTTGAGGCAACTAAACAATCAAGCTAGGATATGCAGTAGCAGACCGTAAGGTCGTTGTTTAGGT
GTGTTGTAATACATACGCTATTAAGATGTAAAAATACGGATACCAATGAAGGGAAAAGTATAATTTTTGG
ATGTAGTTTGTTTGTTCATCTATGGGCAAACTACGTCCAAAGCCGTTTCCAAATCTGCTAAAAAGTATAT
CCTTTCTAAAATCAAAGTCAAGTATGAAATCATAAATAAAGTTTAATTTTGAAGTTATTATGATATTATG
TTTTTCTATTAAAATAAATTAAGTATATAGAATAGTTTAATAATAGTATATACTTAATGTGATAAGTGTC
TGACAGTGTCACAGAAAGGATGATTGTTATGGATTATAAGCGGCCGGCCGAAGCAAACTTAAGAGTGTGT
TGATAGTGCAGTATCTTAAAATTTTGTATAATAGGAATTGAAGTTAAATTAGATGCTAAAAATTTGTAAT
TAAGAAGGAGTGATTACA
Features (pLannotate 1.2.2; 9 found; start..end, strand, type, name):
    811..1356    +  rep_origin     p15A ori: Plasmids containing the medium-copy-number p15A origin of replication can be propagated in E. coli cells that contain a second plasmid with the ColE1 origin.
   1444..1479    +  rep_origin     RSF ori (fragment): Plasmids containing the RSF 1030 origin of replication can be propagated in E. coli cells that contain additional plasmids with compatible origins.
   1604..1713    +  oriT           oriT: incP origin of transfer
   1746..2117    +  CDS            traJ: oriT-recognizing protein; traJ
   2155..2247    +  CDS            traI (fragment): TRAI6_ECOLX - Experimental evidence at protein level: Swiss-Prot protein existence level 1. The initiation process of transfer DNA synthesis requires the interaction of at least three plasmid-specific components (TraH, I, and J) at the transfer origin resulting in the assembly of a specialised nucleoprotein complex - the relaxosome. Site- and strand-specific cleavage at the transfer origin is dependent on TraI and TraJ. From Escherichia coli.
   2342..2962    -  CDS            tetR: TETR2_ECOLX - Experimental evidence at protein level: Swiss-Prot protein existence level 1. TetR is the repressor of the tetracycline resistance element; its N-terminal region forms a helix-turn-helix structure and binds DNA. Binding of tetracycline to TetR reduces the repressor affinity for the tetracycline resistance gene (tetA) promoter operator sites. From Escherichia coli.
   3186..7085    +  CDS            cas12a: CS12A_FRATN - Also known as cpf1 From Francisella tularensis subsp. novicida (strain U112).
   7105..7123    +  CDS            lacZα (fragment): LacZα fragment of β-galactosidase; lacZ fragment
   8908..734     +  CDS            erm (across the origin): ERM_STREE - Experimental evidence at protein level: Swiss-Prot protein existence level 1. This protein produces a dimethylation of the adenine residue at position 2085 in 23S rRNA, resulting in reduced affinity between ribosomes and macrolide-lincosamide-streptogramin B antibiotics. From Streptococcus pneumoniae.
