[The description below was written by a language model from this plasmid's Addgene catalogue record and pLannotate feature annotations shown in this document.]
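Description:
pPIPL12-FnCas12a is a roughly 8.9 kb E. coli–Clostridium shuttle plasmid for tetracycline-inducible expression of the Francisella novicida Cas12a (Cpf1) nuclease. It is built on the pGG3221 backbone, which the record describes as derived from pGG2121 and pMTL83221. In E. coli it replicates from a p15A origin, consistent with its low-copy listing, and a short RSF-type origin fragment is also annotated next to it. Selection in both E. coli and clostridia relies on an erm gene, whose 23S rRNA methylase confers erythromycin resistance. An incP oriT with traJ and a fragment of traI allows the plasmid to be mobilised by conjugation from a suitable E. coli donor into clostridial recipients. No Gram-positive replicon is annotated in the feature table. The stretch between the cas12a cassette and erm carries no annotation, so the replicon that maintains the plasmid in clostridia cannot be identified from this record.

The payload is the full-length Fncas12a coding sequence under the promoter listed as COtetR-PIPL12. A tetR repressor gene lies immediately upstream in the opposite orientation, giving a divergent regulatory arrangement. TetR binds operator sites and keeps nuclease expression off until a tetracycline-class inducer releases it, which helps limit the toxicity of Cas12a during cloning and transfer. A small lacZα remnant follows the nuclease gene and is probably left over from the cloning site. No crRNA cassette or homology arms are annotated, so this plasmid appears to supply only the nuclease component. It was developed as part of a CRISPR-Cas12a genome-engineering system for clostridia, with Clostridium sporogenes and C. butyricum named as hosts.
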