Addgene plasmid #199563: pPIPL12-FnCas12a
Purpose: Tetracycline-Inducible Fncas12a gene expression in E. coli and clostridia
Depositing lab: Philippe Lambin. Depositing organization: Maastricht University. Publication: Development of a CRISPR-Cas12a system for efficient genome engineering in clostridia. Zhang Y, Kubiak AM, Bailey TS, Claessen L, Hittmeyer P, Dubois L, Theys J, Lambin P. Microbiol Spectr. 2023 Nov 10:e0245923. doi: 10.1128/spectrum.02459-23. PubMed 37947521.
Backbone
  Vector backbone: pGG3221
  Backbone size w/o insert (bp): 4200
  Total vector size (bp): 8909
  Modifications to backbone: Based on vectors pGG2121 and pMTL83221
  Vector type: Bacterial Expression, CRISPR, Synthetic Biology ; Tetracycline Inducible
Growth in bacteria
  Bacterial resistance: Erythromycin, 300 μg/mL
  Growth temperature: 37°C
  Growth strain: DH5alpha
  Growth instructions: For use in C. sporogenes and C. butyricum, use 15-20 μg/mL Erythromycin
  Copy number: Low Copy
Gene/Insert
  Gene/Insert name: Fncas12a (alt name: Fncpf1)
  Species: Francisella novicida
  Insert size (bp): 4750
  GenBank ID: UVJ64948.1
  Promoter: COtetR-PIPL12
  Cloning method: Unknown
  Sequencing primers: 5′ CGTCTCGACATATGTCAATTTATCAAGAATTTGTTAATAAATATAG; 3′ CGTCTCGGTCTTTAGTTATTCCTATTCTGCACG
Terms and licenses: Academic/Nonprofit Terms; Industry Terms: Not Available to Industry
How to cite: pPIPL12-FnCas12a was a gift from Philippe Lambin (Addgene plasmid # 199563 ; http://n2t.net/addgene:199563 ; RRID:Addgene_199563)
